Addgene plasmid #138712: pSEVA231-CRISPR
Purpose: (Empty Backbone) Plasmid designed to clone a specific spacer into BsaI sites to generate a CRISPR Array
Depositing lab: Víctor de Lorenzo. Depositing organization: Centro Nacional de Biotecnologia (CNB). Publication: Recombination-Independent Genome Editing through CRISPR/Cas9-Enhanced TargeTron Delivery. Velazquez E, Lorenzo V, Al-Ramahi Y. ACS Synth Biol. 2019 Sep 20;8(9):2186-2193. doi: 10.1021/acssynbio.9b00293. Epub 2019 Sep 3. PubMed 31419111.
Backbone
  Vector backbone: pSEVA231
  Backbone manufacturer: Standard European Vector Architecture
  Backbone size (bp): 3123
  Modifications to backbone: The CRISPR array and the leader sequence was excised from pCRISPR (Jiang et al, Nat Biotechnol 2013, 31, 233-239) by restriction with EcoRI and BamHI. The resulting 0.2 Kb fragment was cloned in pSEVA231 restricted with the same enzimes.
  Vector type: Bacterial Expression, CRISPR, Synthetic Biology
Growth in bacteria
  Bacterial resistance: Kanamycin, 50 μg/mL
  Growth temperature: 37°C
  Growth strain: DH5alpha
  Copy number: Low Copy
Resource information
  A portion of this plasmid was derived from a plasmid made by: Aparicio T, de Lorenzo V, Martínez-García E (2018) CRISPR/Cas9-based counterselection boosts recombineering efficiency in Pseudomonas putida. Biotechnol J 13(5):1700161
Terms and licenses: Academic/Nonprofit Terms; Industry Terms: Not Available to Industry
How to cite: pSEVA231-CRISPR was a gift from Víctor de Lorenzo (Addgene plasmid # 138712 ; http://n2t.net/addgene:138712 ; RRID:Addgene_138712)
