[The description below was written by a language model from this plasmid's Addgene catalogue record and pLannotate feature annotations shown in this document.]
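Description:
pSEVA231-CRISPR is an empty bacterial CRISPR-array cloning vector built on pSEVA231, a modular plasmid of the Standard European Vector Architecture. The backbone carries the broad-host-range pBBR1 oriV together with its cognate Rep protein gene, so it can replicate in E. coli and in other Gram-negative bacteria. An incP oriT allows it to be mobilised by conjugation when transfer functions are supplied in trans. Selection is by kanamycin through the aphA1 (nptI) aminoglycoside phosphotransferase gene, and the record lists the plasmid as low copy. The lambda t0 and rrnB T1 transcription terminators flank the cargo region and insulate it from the rest of the plasmid, as is standard in SEVA designs.

The cargo is a fragment of about 0.2 kb taken from pCRISPR and inserted between the EcoRI and BamHI sites of the polylinker, of which only remnants (with a short lacZα fragment) remain. This fragment contains the Streptococcus pyogenes crRNA leader sequence followed by two direct repeats. According to the record, the repeats are separated by a short region with BsaI sites. A user-designed spacer cloned into these sites creates a minimal repeat-spacer-repeat array, which is transcribed from the leader region. The annotated features include no Cas9 or tracrRNA, so these components must come from another source for the crRNA to be processed and to direct cleavage.

The associated publications indicate use in Cas9-based counterselection of unedited cells. This has been applied to improve recombineering efficiency in Pseudomonas putida and to enrich for genome edits delivered by TargeTron group II introns.
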