Features (pLannotate 1.2.2; 11 found; start..end, strand, type, name):
     88..123     -  repeat_region  DR: direct repeat for the Streptococcus pyogenes CRISPR/Cas system
    154..189     -  repeat_region  DR: direct repeat for the Streptococcus pyogenes CRISPR/Cas system
    190..321     -  misc_feature   crRNA leader: crRNA leader sequence for the Streptococcus pyogenes CRISPR/Cas system
    322..357     +  misc_feature   MCS (fragment): pUC18/19 multiple cloning site
    365..389     +  CDS            lacZα (fragment): LacZα fragment of β-galactosidase; lacZ fragment
    400..494     +  terminator     lambda t0 terminator: transcription terminator from phage lambda
    626..1438    +  CDS            aphA1: KKA1_ECOLX - Also known as nptI. Protein inferred from homology: Swiss-Prot protein existence level 3. Resistance to kanamycin and structurally-related aminoglycosides, including amikacin. From Escherichia coli.
   1608..1716    +  oriT           oriT: incP origin of transfer
   1727..2389    -  CDS            pBBR1 Rep: replication protein for the broad-host-range plasmid pBBR1 from Bordetella bronchiseptica
   2390..3161    -  rep_origin     pBBR1 oriV: replication origin of the broad-host-range plasmid pBBR1 from Bordetella bronchiseptica; requires the pBBR1 Rep protein for replication
   3276..3362    -  terminator     rrnB T1 terminator: Escherichia coli rrnB; transcription terminator T1 from the E. coli rrnB gene
>Addgene plasmid #138712 | pSEVA231-CRISPR | addgene full sequence | sequence record 312915 | Addgene NGS Result
TTAATTAAAGCGGATAACAATTTCACACAGGAGGCCGCCTAGGCCGCGGCCGCGCGAATTCAACTCAACA
AGTCTCAGTGTGCTGAAGTTTTGGGACCATTCAAAACAGCATAGCTCTAAAACGAGACCTTTGAGCTTCC
GAGACTGGTCTCAGTTTTGGGACCATTCAAAACAGCATAGCTCTAAAACCTCGTAGACTATTTTTGTCTA
AAAAATTTCGTAATCGCACTATTTGTCTCAGCTAGACTTCAGTCTTGAAAAGCCCCTGTATTACTGCATT
TATTAAGAGTATTATACCATATTTTTAGTTATTAAGAAATAGGATCCTCTAGAGTCGACCTGCAGGCATG
CAAGCTTGCGGCCGCGTCGTGACTGGGAAAACCCTGGCGACTAGTCTTGGACTCCTGTTGATAGATCCAG
TAATGACCTCAGAACTCCATCTGGATTTGTTCAGAACGCTCGGTTGCCGCCGGGCGTTTTTTATTGGTGA
GAATCCAGGGGTCCCCAATAATTACGATTTAAATTTGTGTCTCAAAATCTCTGATGTTACATTGCACAAG
ATAAAAATATATCATCATGAACAATAAAACTGTCTGCTTACATAAACAGTAATACAAGGGGTGTTATGAG
CCATATTCAGCGTGAAACGAGCTGTAGCCGTCCGCGTCTGAACAGCAACATGGATGCGGATCTGTATGGC
TATAAATGGGCGCGTGATAACGTGGGTCAGAGCGGCGCGACCATTTATCGTCTGTATGGCAAACCGGATG
CGCCGGAACTGTTTCTGAAACATGGCAAAGGCAGCGTGGCGAACGATGTGACCGATGAAATGGTGCGTCT
GAACTGGCTGACCGAATTTATGCCGCTGCCGACCATTAAACATTTTATTCGCACCCCGGATGATGCGTGG
CTGCTGACCACCGCGATTCCGGGCAAAACCGCGTTTCAGGTGCTGGAAGAATATCCGGATAGCGGCGAAA
ACATTGTGGATGCGCTGGCCGTGTTTCTGCGTCGTCTGCATAGCATTCCGGTGTGCAACTGCCCGTTTAA
CAGCGATCGTGTGTTTCGTCTGGCCCAGGCGCAGAGCCGTATGAACAACGGCCTGGTGGATGCGAGCGAT
TTTGATGATGAACGTAACGGCTGGCCGGTGGAACAGGTGTGGAAAGAAATGCATAAACTGCTGCCGTTTA
GCCCGGATAGCGTGGTGACCCACGGCGATTTTAGCCTGGATAACCTGATTTTCGATGAAGGCAAACTGAT
TGGCTGCATTGATGTGGGCCGTGTGGGCATTGCGGATCGTTATCAGGATCTGGCCATTCTGTGGAACTGC
CTGGGCGAATTTAGCCCGAGCCTGCAAAAACGTCTGTTTCAGAAATATGGCATTGATAATCCGGATATGA
ACAAACTGCAATTTCATCTGATGCTGGATGAATTTTTCTAATAATTAATTGGACCGCGGTCCGCGCGTTG
TCCTTTTCCGCTGCATAACCCTGCTTCGGGGTCATTATAGCGATTTTTTCGGTATATCCATCCTTTTTCG
CACGATATACAGGATTTTGCCAAAGGGTTCGTGTAGACTTTCCTTGGTGTATCCAACGGCGTCAGCCGGG
CAGGATAGGTGAAGTAGGCCCACCCGCGAGCGGGTGTTCCTTCTTCACTGTCCCTTATTCGCACCTGGCG
GTGCTCAACGGGAATCCTGCTCTGCGAGGCTGGCCGTAGGCCGGCCCTACCGGCGCGGCAGCGTTACCCG
TGTCGGCGGCTCCAACGGCTCGCCATCGTCCAGAAAACACGGCTCATCGGGCATCGGCAGGCGCTGCTGC
CCGCGCCGTTCCCATTCCTCCGTTTCGGTCAAGGCTGGCAGGTCTGGTTCCATGCCCGGAATGCCGGGCT
GGCTGGGCGGCTCCTCGCCGGGGCCGGTCGGTAGTTGCTGCTCGCCCGGATACAGGGTCGGGATGCGGCG
CAGGTCGCCATGCCCCAACAGCGATTCGTCCTGGTCGTCGTGATCAACCACCACGGCGGCACTGAACACC
GACAGGCGCAACTGGTCGCGGGGCTGGCCCCACGCCACGCGGTCATTGACCACGTAGGCCGACACGGTGC
CGGGGCCGTTGAGCTTCACGACGGAGATCCAGCGCTCGGCCACCAAGTCCTTGACTGCGTATTGGACCGT
CCGCAAAGAACGTCCGATGAGCTTGGAAAGTGTCTTCTGGCTGACCACCACGGCGTTCTGGTGGCCCATC
TGCGCCACGAGGTGATGCAGCAGCATTGCCGCCGTGGGTTTCCTCGCAATAAGCCCGGCCCACGCCTCAT
GCGCTTTGCGTTCCGTTTGCACCCAGTGACCGGGCTTGTTCTTGGCTTGAATGCCGATTTCTCTGGACTG
CGTGGCCATGCTTATCTCCATGCGGTAGGGGTGCCGCACGGTTGCGGCACCATGCGCAATCAGCTGCAAC
TTTTCGGCAGCGCGACAACAATTATGCGTTGCGTAAAAGTGGCAGTCAATTACAGATTTTCTTTAACCTA
CGCAATGAGCTATTGCGGGGGGTGCCGCAATGAGCTGTTGCGTACCCCCCTTTTTTAAGTTGTTGATTTT
TAAGTCTTTCGCATTTCGCCCTATATCTAGTTCTTTGGTGCCCAAAGAAGGGCACCCCTGCGGGGTTCCC
CCACGCCTTCGGCGCGGCTCCCCCTCCGGCAAAAAGTGGCCCCTCCGGGGCTTGTTGATCGACTGCGCGG
CCTTCGGCCTTGCCCAAGGTGGCGCTGCCCCCTTGGAACCCCCGCACTCGCCGCCGTGAGGCTCGGGGGG
CAGGCGGGCGGGCTTCGCCCTTCGACTGCCCCCACTCGCATAGGCTTGGGTCGTTCCAGGCGCGTCAAGG
CCAAGCCGCTGCGCGGTCGCTGCGCGAGCCTTGACCCGCCTTCCACTTGGTGTCCAACCGGCAAGCGAAG
CGCGCAGGCCGCAGGCCGGAGGCTTTTCCCCAGAGAAAATTAAAAAAATTGATGGGGCAAGGCCGCAGGC
CGCGCAGTTGGAGCCGGTGGGTATGTGGTCGAAGGCTGGGTAGCCGGTGGGCAATCCCTGTGGTCAAGCT
CGTGGGCAGGCGCAGCCTGTCCATCAGCTTGTCCAGCAGGGTTGTCCACGGGCCGAGCGAAGCGAGCCAG
CCGGTGGCCGCTCGCGGCCATCGTCCACATATCCACGGGCTGGCAAGGGAGCGCAGCGACCGCGCAGGGC
GAAGCCCGGAGAGCAAGCCCGTAGGGGGGGCGCGCCCAGCTGTCTAGGGCGGCGGATTTGTCCTACTCAG
GAGAGCGTTCACCGACAAACAACAGATAAAACGAAAGGCCCAGTCTTTCGACTGAGCCTTTCGTTTTATT
TGATGCCT
